>Addgene plasmid #69006 | pcDNA3-FLAG-MTOR-L1460P | addgene full sequence | sequence record 421908 | Addgene NGS Result
TTTATAAGGGATTTTGCCGATTTCGGCCTATTGGTTAAAAAATGAGCTGATTTAACAAAAATTTAACGCG
AATTAATTCTGTGGAATGTGTGTCAGTTAGGGTGTGGAAAGTCCCCAGGCTCCCCAGCAGGCAGAAGTAT
GCAAAGCATGCATCTCAATTAGTCAGCAACCAGGTGTGGAAAGTCCCCAGGCTCCCCAGCAGGCAGAAGT
ATGCAAAGCATGCATCTCAATTAGTCAGCAACCATAGTCCCGCCCCTAACTCCGCCCATCCCGCCCCTAA
CTCCGCCCAGTTCCGCCCATTCTCCGCCCCATGGCTGACTAATTTTTTTTATTTATGCAGAGGCCGAGGC
CGCCTCTGCCTCTGAGCTATTCCAGAAGTAGTGAGGAGGCTTTTTTGGAGGCCTAGGCTTTTGCAAAAAG
CTCCCGGGAGCTTGTATATCCATTTTCGGATCTGATCAAGAGACAGGATGAGGATCGTTTCGCATGATTG
AACAAGATGGATTGCACGCAGGTTCTCCGGCCGCTTGGGTGGAGAGGCTATTCGGCTATGACTGGGCACA
ACAGACAATCGGCTGCTCTGATGCCGCCGTGTTCCGGCTGTCAGCGCAGGGGCGCCCGGTTCTTTTTGTC
AAGACCGACCTGTCCGGTGCCCTGAATGAACTGCAGGACGAGGCAGCGCGGCTATCGTGGCTGGCCACGA
CGGGCGTTCCTTGCGCAGCTGTGCTCGACGTTGTCACTGAAGCGGGAAGGGACTGGCTGCTATTGGGCGA
AGTGCCGGGGCAGGATCTCCTGTCATCTCACCTTGCTCCTGCCGAGAAAGTATCCATCATGGCTGATGCA
ATGCGGCGGCTGCATACGCTTGATCCGGCTACCTGCCCATTCGACCACCAAGCGAAACATCGCATCGAGC
GAGCACGTACTCGGATGGAAGCCGGTCTTGTCGATCAGGATGATCTGGACGAAGAGCATCAGGGGCTCGC
GCCAGCCGAACTGTTCGCCAGGCTCAAGGCGCGCATGCCCGACGGCGAGGATCTCGTCGTGACCCATGGC
GATGCCTGCTTGCCGAATATCATGGTGGAAAATGGCCGCTTTTCTGGATTCATCGACTGTGGCCGGCTGG
GTGTGGCGGACCGCTATCAGGACATAGCGTTGGCTACCCGTGATATTGCTGAAGAGCTTGGCGGCGAATG
GGCTGACCGCTTCCTCGTGCTTTACGGTATCGCCGCTCCCGATTCGCAGCGCATCGCCTTCTATCGCCTT
CTTGACGAGTTCTTCTGAGCGGGACTCTGGGGTTCGAAATGACCGACCAAGCGACGCCCAACCTGCCATC
ACGAGATTTCGATTCCACCGCCGCCTTCTATGAAAGGTTGGGCTTCGGAATCGTTTTCCGGGACGCCGGC
TGGATGATCCTCCAGCGCGGGGATCTCATGCTGGAGTTCTTCGCCCACCCCAACTTGTTTATTGCAGCTT
ATAATGGTTACAAATAAAGCAATAGCATCACAAATTTCACAAATAAAGCATTTTTTTCACTGCATTCTAG
TTGTGGTTTGTCCAAACTCATCAATGTATCTTATCATGTCTGTATACCGTCGACCTCTAGCTAGAGCTTG
GCGTAATCATGGTCATAGCTGTTTCCTGTGTGAAATTGTTATCCGCTCACAATTCCACACAACATACGAG
CCGGAAGCATAAAGTGTAAAGCCTGGGGTGCCTAATGAGTGAGCTAACTCACATTAATTGCGTTGCGCTC
ACTGCCCGCTTTCCAGTCGGGAAACCTGTCGTGCCAGCTGCATTAATGAATCGGCCAACGCGCGGGGAGA
GGCGGTTTGCGTATTGGGCGCTCTTCCGCTTCCTCGCTCACTGACTCGCTGCGCTCGGTCGTTCGGCTGC
GGCGAGCGGTATCAGCTCACTCAAAGGCGGTAATACGGTTATCCACAGAATCAGGGGATAACGCAGGAAA
GAACATGTGAGCAAAAGGCCAGCAAAAGGCCAGGAACCGTAAAAAGGCCGCGTTGCTGGCGTTTTTCCAT
AGGCTCCGCCCCCCTGACGAGCATCACAAAAATCGACGCTCAAGTCAGAGGTGGCGAAACCCGACAGGAC
TATAAAGATACCAGGCGTTTCCCCCTGGAAGCTCCCTCGTGCGCTCTCCTGTTCCGACCCTGCCGCTTAC
CGGATACCTGTCCGCCTTTCTCCCTTCGGGAAGCGTGGCGCTTTCTCATAGCTCACGCTGTAGGTATCTC
AGTTCGGTGTAGGTCGTTCGCTCCAAGCTGGGCTGTGTGCACGAACCCCCCGTTCAGCCCGACCGCTGCG
CCTTATCCGGTAACTATCGTCTTGAGTCCAACCCGGTAAGACACGACTTATCGCCACTGGCAGCAGCCAC
TGGTAACAGGATTAGCAGAGCGAGGTATGTAGGCGGTGCTACAGAGTTCTTGAAGTGGTGGCCTAACTAC
GGCTACACTAGAAGAACAGTATTTGGTATCTGCGCTCTGCTGAAGCCAGTTACCTTCGGAAAAAGAGTTG
GTAGCTCTTGATCCGGCAAACAAACCACCGCTGGTAGCGGTGGTTTTTTTGTTTGCAAGCAGCAGATTAC
GCGCAGAAAAAAAGGATCTCAAGAAGATCCTTTGATCTTTTCTACGGGGTCTGACGCTCAGTGGAACGAA
AACTCACGTTAAGGGATTTTGGTCATGAGATTATCAAAAAGGATCTTCACCTAGATCCTTTTAAATTAAA
AATGAAGTTTTAAATCAATCTAAAGTATATATGAGTAAACTTGGTCTGACAGTTACCAATGCTTAATCAG
TGAGGCACCTATCTCAGCGATCTGTCTATTTCGTTCATCCATAGTTGCCTGACTCCCCGTCGTGTAGATA
ACTACGATACGGGAGGGCTTACCATCTGGCCCCAGTGCTGCAATGATACCGCGAGACCCACGCTCACCGG
CTCCAGATTTATCAGCAATAAACCAGCCAGCCGGAAGGGCCGAGCGCAGAAGTGGTCCTGCAACTTTATC
CGCCTCCATCCAGTCTATTAATTGTTGCCGGGAAGCTAGAGTAAGTAGTTCGCCAGTTAATAGTTTGCGC
AACGTTGTTGCCATTGCTACAGGCATCGTGGTGTCACGCTCGTCGTTTGGTATGGCTTCATTCAGCTCCG
GTTCCCAACGATCAAGGCGAGTTACATGATCCCCCATGTTGTGCAAAAAAGCGGTTAGCTCCTTCGGTCC
TCCGATCGTTGTCAGAAGTAAGTTGGCCGCAGTGTTATCACTCATGGTTATGGCAGCACTGCATAATTCT
CTTACTGTCATGCCATCCGTAAGATGCTTTTCTGTGACTGGTGAGTACTCAACCAAGTCATTCTGAGAAT
AGTGTATGCGGCGACCGAGTTGCTCTTGCCCGGCGTCAATACGGGATAATACCGCGCCACATAGCAGAAC
TTTAAAAGTGCTCATCATTGGAAAACGTTCTTCGGGGCGAAAACTCTCAAGGATCTTACCGCTGTTGAGA
TCCAGTTCGATGTAACCCACTCGTGCACCCAACTGATCTTCAGCATCTTTTACTTTCACCAGCGTTTCTG
GGTGAGCAAAAACAGGAAGGCAAAATGCCGCAAAAAAGGGAATAAGGGCGACACGGAAATGTTGAATACT
CATACTCTTCCTTTTTCAATATTATTGAAGCATTTATCAGGGTTATTGTCTCATGAGCGGATACATATTT
GAATGTATTTAGAAAAATAAACAAATAGGGGTTCCGCGCACATTTCCCCGAAAAGTGCCACCTGACGTCG
ACGGATCGGGAGATCTCCCGATCCCCTATGGTGCACTCTCAGTACAATCTGCTCTGATGCCGCATAGTTA
AGCCAGTATCTGCTCCCTGCTTGTGTGTTGGAGGTCGCTGAGTAGTGCGCGAGCAAAATTTAAGCTACAA
CAAGGCAAGGCTTGACCGACAATTGCATGAAGAATCTGCTTAGGGTTAGGCGTTTTGCGCTGCTTCGCGA
TGTACGGGCCAGATATACGCGTTGACATTGATTATTGACTAGTTATTAATAGTAATCAATTACGGGGTCA
TTAGTTCATAGCCCATATATGGAGTTCCGCGTTACATAACTTACGGTAAATGGCCCGCCTGGCTGACCGC
CCAACGACCCCCGCCCATTGACGTCAATAATGACGTATGTTCCCATAGTAACGCCAATAGGGACTTTCCA
TTGACGTCAATGGGTGGAGTATTTACGGTAAACTGCCCACTTGGCAGTACATCAAGTGTATCATATGCCA
AGTACGCCCCCTATTGACGTCAATGACGGTAAATGGCCCGCCTGGCATTATGCCCAGTACATGACCTTAT
GGGACTTTCCTACTTGGCAGTACATCTACGTATTAGTCATCGCTATTACCATGGTGATGCGGTTTTGGCA
GTACATCAATGGGCGTGGATAGCGGTTTGACTCACGGGGATTTCCAAGTCTCCACCCCATTGACGTCAAT
GGGAGTTTGTTTTGGCACCAAAATCAACGGGACTTTCCAAAATGTCGTAACAACTCCGCCCCATTGACGC
AAATGGGCGGTAGGCGTGTACGGTGGGAGGTCTATATAAGCAGAGCTCTCTGGCTAACTAGAGAACCCAC
TGCTTACTGGCTTATCGAAATTAATACGACTCACTATAGGGAGACCCAAGCTTGGTACCGAGCTCGGATC
CACTAGTAACGGCCGCCAGTGTGCTGGAATTCTGCAGATATCCATCACACTGGCGGCCGCCATGGATTAT
AAAGATGATGATGATATGCTTGGAACCGGACCTGCCGCCGCCACCACCGCTGCCACCACATCTAGCAATG
TGAGCGTCCTGCAGCAGTTTGCCAGTGGCCTAAAGAGCCGGAATGAGGAAACCAGGGCCAAAGCCGCCAA
GGAGCTCCAGCACTATGTCACCATGGAACTCCGAGAGATGAGTCAAGAGGAGTCTACTCGCTTCTATGAC
CAACTGAACCATCACATTTTTGAATTGGTTTCCAGCTCAGATGCCAATGAGAGGAAAGGTGGCATCTTGG
CCATAGCTAGCCTCATAGGAGTGGAAGGTGGGAATGCCACCCGAATTGGCAGATTTGCCAACTATCTTCG
GAACCTCCTCCCCTCCAATGACCCAGTTGTCATGGAAATGGCATCCAAGGCCATTGGCCGTCTTGCCATG
GCAGGGGACACTTTTACCGCTGAGTACGTGGAATTTGAGGTGAAGCGAGCCCTGGAATGGCTGGGTGCTG
ACCGCAATGAGGGCCGGAGACATGCAGCTGTCCTGGTTCTCCGTGAGCTGGCCATCAGCGTCCCTACCTT
CTTCTTCCAGCAAGTGCAACCCTTCTTTGACAACATTTTTGTGGCCGTGTGGGACCCCAAACAGGCCATC
CGTGAGGGAGCTGTAGCCGCCCTTCGTGCCTGTCTGATTCTCACAACCCAGCGTGAGCCGAAGGAGATGC
AGAAGCCTCAGTGGTACAGGCACACATTTGAAGAAGCAGAGAAGGGATTTGATGAGACCTTGGCCAAAGA
GAAGGGCATGAATCGGGATGATCGGATCCATGGAGCCTTGTTGATCCTTAACGAGCTGGTCCGAATCAGC
AGCATGGAGGGAGAGCGTCTGAGAGAAGAAATGGAAGAAATCACACAGCAGCAGCTGGTACACGACAAGT
ACTGCAAAGATCTCATGGGCTTCGGAACAAAACCTCGTCACATTACCCCCTTCACCAGTTTCCAGGCTGT
ACAGCCCCAGCAGTCAAATGCCTTGGTGGGGCTGCTGGGGTACAGCTCTCACCAAGGCCTCATGGGATTT
GGGACCTCCCCCAGTCCAGCTAAGTCCACCCTGGTGGAGAGCCGGTGTTGCAGAGACTTGATGGAGGAGA
AATTTGATCAGGTGTGCCAGTGGGTGCTGAAATGCAGGAATAGCAAGAACTCGCTGATCCAAATGACAAT
CCTTAATTTGTTGCCCCGCTTGGCTGCATTCCGACCTTCTGCCTTCACAGATACCCAGTATCTCCAAGAT
ACCATGAACCATGTCCTAAGCTGTGTCAAGAAGGAGAAGGAACGTACAGCGGCCTTCCAAGCCCTGGGGC
TACTTTCTGTGGCTGTGAGGTCTGAGTTTAAGGTCTATTTGCCTCGCGTGCTGGACATCATCCGAGCGGC
CCTGCCCCCAAAGGACTTCGCCCATAAGAGGCAGAAGGCAATGCAGGTGGACGCCACAGTCTTCACTTGC
ATCAGCATGCTGGCTCGAGCAATGGGGCCAGGCATCCAGCAGGATATCAAGGAGCTGCTGGAGCCCATGC
TGGCAGTGGGACTAAGCCCTGCCCTCACTGCAGTGCTCTACGACCTGAGCCGTCAGATTCCACAGCTAAA
GAAGGACATTCAAGATGGGCTACTGAAAATGCTGTCCCTGGTCCTTATGCACAAACCCCTTCGCCACCCA
GGCATGCCCAAGGGCCTGGCCCATCAGCTGGCCTCTCCTGGCCTCACGACCCTCCCTGAGGCCAGCGATG
TGGGCAGCATCACTCTTGCCCTCCGAACGCTTGGCAGCTTTGAATTTGAAGGCCACTCTCTGACCCAATT
TGTTCGCCACTGTGCGGATCATTTCCTGAACAGTGAGCACAAGGAGATCCGCATGGAGGCTGCCCGCACC
TGCTCCCGCCTGCTCACACCCTCCATCCACCTCATCAGTGGCCATGCTCATGTGGTTAGCCAGACCGCAG
TGCAAGTGGTGGCAGATGTGCTTAGCAAACTGCTCGTAGTTGGGATAACAGATCCTGACCCTGACATTCG
CTACTGTGTCTTGGCGTCCCTGGACGAGCGCTTTGATGCACACCTGGCCCAGGCGGAGAACTTGCAGGCC
TTGTTTGTGGCTCTGAATGACCAGGTGTTTGAGATCCGGGAGCTGGCCATCTGCACTGTGGGCCGACTCA
GTAGCATGAACCCTGCCTTTGTCATGCCTTTCCTGCGCAAGATGCTCATCCAGATTTTGACAGAGTTGGA
GCACAGTGGGATTGGAAGAATCAAAGAGCAGAGTGCCCGCATGCTGGGGCACCTGGTCTCCAATGCCCCC
CGACTCATCCGCCCCTACATGGAGCCTATTCTGAAGGCATTAATTTTGAAACTGAAAGATCCAGACCCTG
ATCCAAACCCAGGTGTGATCAATAATGTCCTGGCAACAATAGGAGAATTGGCACAGGTTAGTGGCCTGGA
AATGAGGAAATGGGTTGATGAACTTTTTATTATCATCATGGACATGCTCCAGGATTCCTCTTTGTTGGCC
AAAAGGCAGGTGGCTCTGTGGACCCTGGGACAGTTGGTGGCCAGCACTGGCTATGTAGTAGAGCCCTACA
GGAAGTACCCTACTTTGCTTGAGGTGCTACTGAATTTTCTGAAGACTGAGCAGAACCAGGGTACACGCAG
AGAGGCCATCCGTGTGTTAGGGCTTTTAGGGGCTTTGGATCCTTACAAGCACAAAGTGAACATTGGCATG
ATAGACCAGTCCCGGGATGCCTCTGCTGTCAGCCTGTCAGAATCCAAGTCAAGTCAGGATTCCTCTGACT
ATAGCACTAGTGAAATGCTGGTCAACATGGGAAACTTGCCTCTGGATGAGTTCTACCCAGCTGTGTCCAT
GGTGGCCCTGATGCGGATCTTCCGAGACCAGTCACTCTCTCATCATCACACCATGGTTGTCCAGGCCATC
ACCTTCATCTTCAAGTCCCTGGGACTCAAATGTGTGCAGTTCCTGCCCCAGGTCATGCCCACGTTCCTTA
ATGTCATTCGAGTCTGTGATGGGGCCATCCGGGAATTTTTGTTCCAGCAGCTGGGAATGTTGGTGTCCTT
TGTGAAGAGCCACATCAGACCTTATATGGATGAAATAGTCACCCTCATGAGAGAATTCTGGGTCATGAAC
ACCTCAATTCAGAGCACGATCATTCTTCTCATTGAGCAAATTGTGGTAGCTCTTGGGGGTGAATTTAAGC
TCTACCTGCCCCAGCTGATCCCACACATGCTGCGTGTCTTCATGCATGACAACAGCCCAGGCCGCATTGT
CTCTATCAAGTTACTGGCTGCAATCCAGCTGTTTGGCGCCAACCTGGATGACTACCTGCATTTACTGCTG
CCTCCTATTGTTAAGTTGTTTGATGCCCCTGAAGCTCCACTGCCATCTCGAAAGGCAGCGCTAGAGACTG
TGGACCGCCTGACGGAGTCCCTGGATTTCACTGACTATGCCTCCCGGATCATTCACCCTATTGTTCGAAC
ACTGGACCAGAGCCCAGAACTGCGCTCCACAGCCATGGACACGCTGTCTTCACTTGTTTTTCAGCTGGGG
AAGAAGTACCAAATTTTCATTCCAATGGTGAATAAAGTTCTGGTGCGACACCGAATCAATCATCAGCGCT
ATGATGTGCTCATCTGCAGAATTGTCAAGGGATACACACTTGCTGATGAAGAGGAGGATCCTTTGATTTA
CCAGCATCGGATGCTTAGGAGTGGCCAAGGGGATGCATTGGCTAGTGGACCAGTGGAAACAGGACCCATG
AAGAAACTGCACGTCAGCACCATCAACCTCCAAAAGGCCTGGGGCGCTGCCAGGAGGGTCTCCAAAGATG
ACTGGCTGGAATGGCTGAGACGGCTGAGCCTGGAGCTGCTGAAGGACTCATCATCGCCCTCCCTGCGCTC
CTGCTGGGCCCTGGCACAGGCCTACAACCCGATGGCCAGGGATCTCTTCAATGCTGCATTTGTGTCCTGC
TGGTCTGAACTGAATGAAGATCAACAGGATGAGCTCATCAGAAGCATCGAGTTGGCCCTCACCTCACAAG
ACATCGCTGAAGTCACACAGACCCTCTTAAACTTGGCTGAATTCATGGAACACAGTGACAAGGGCCCCCT
GCCACTGAGAGATGACAATGGCATTGTTCTGCTGGGTGAGAGAGCTGCCAAGTGCCGAGCATATGCCAAA
GCACTACACTACAAAGAACTGGAGTTCCAGAAAGGCCCCACCCCTGCCATTCTAGAATCTCTCATCAGCA
TTAATAATAAGCTACAGCAGCCGGAGGCAGCGGCCGGAGTGTTAGAATATGCCATGAAACACTTTGGAGA
GCTGGAGATCCAGGCTACCTGGTATGAGAAACTGCACGAGTGGGAGGATGCCCCTGTGGCCTATGACAAG
AAAATGGACACCAACAAGGACGACCCAGAGCTGATGCTGGGCCGCATGCGCTGCCTCGAGGCCTTGGGGG
AATGGGGTCAACTCCACCAGCAGTGCTGTGAAAAGTGGACCCTGGTTAATGATGAGACCCAAGCCAAGAT
GGCCCGGATGGCTGCTGCAGCTGCATGGGGTTTAGGTCAGTGGGACAGCATGGAAGAATACACCTGTATG
ATCCCTCGGGACACCCATGATGGGGCATTTTATAGAGCTGTGCTGGCACTGCATCAGGACCTCTTCTCCT
TGGCACAACAGTGCATTGACAAGGCCAGGGACCTGCTGGATGCTGAATTAACTGCAATGGCAGGAGAGAG
TTACAGTCGGGCATATGGGGCCATGGTTTCTTGCCACATGCTGTCCGAGCTGGAGGAGGTTATCCAGTAC
AAACTTGTCCCCGAGCGACGAGAGATCATCCGCCAGATCTGGTGGGAGAGACTGCAGGGCTGCCAGCGTA
TCGTAGAGGACTGGCAGAAAATCCTTATGGTGCGGTCCCTTGTGGTCAGCCCTCATGAAGACATGAGAAC
CTGGCTCAAGTATGCAAGCCTGTGCGGCAAGAGTGGCAGGCTGGCTCTTGCTCATAAAACTTTAGTGTTG
CTCCTGGGAGTTGATCCGTCTCGGCAACTTGACCATCCTCTGCCAACAGTTCACCCTCAGGTGACCTATG
CCTACATGAAAAACATGTGGAAGAGTGCCCGCAAGATCGATGCCTTCCAGCACATGCAGCATTTTGTCCA
GACCATGCAGCAACAGGCCCAGCATGCCATCGCTACTGAGGACCAGCAGCATAAGCAGGAACTGCACAAG
CTCATGGCCCGATGCTTCCTGAAACTTGGAGAGTGGCAGCTGAATCTACAGGGCATCAATGAGAGCACAA
TCCCCAAAGTGCTGCAGTACTACAGCGCCGCCACAGAGCACGACCGCAGCTGGTACAAGGCCTGGCATGC
GTGGGCAGTGATGAACTTCGAAGCTGTGCTACACTACAAACATCAGAACCAAGCCCGCGATGAGAAGAAG
AAACTGCGTCATGCCAGCGGGGCCAACATCACCAACGCCACCACTGCCGCCACCACGGCCGCCACTGCCA
CCACCACTGCCAGCACCGAGGGCAGCAACAGTGAGAGCGAGGCCGAGAGCACCGAGAACAGCCCCACCCC
ATCGCCGCTGCAGAAGAAGGTCACTGAGGATCTGTCCAAAACCCTCCTGATGTACACGGTGCCTGCCGTC
CAGGGCTTCTTCCGTTCCATCTCCTTGTCACGAGGCAACAACCTCCAGGATACACTCAGAGTTCTCACCT
TATGGTTTGATTATGGTCACTGGCCAGATGTCAATGAGGCCTTAGTGGAGGGGGTGAAAGCCATCCAGAT
TGATACCTGGCTACAGGTTATACCTCAGCTCATTGCAAGAATTGATACGCCCAGACCCTTGGTGGGACGT
CTCATTCACCAGCTTCTCACAGACATTGGTCGGTACCACCCCCAGGCCCTCATCTACCCACTGACAGTGG
CTTCTAAGTCTACCACGACAGCCCGGCACAATGCAGCCAACAAGATTCTGAAGAACATGTGTGAGCACAG
CAACACCCTGGTCCAGCAGGCCATGATGGTGAGCGAGGAGCTGATCCGAGTG
[294 nt withheld, positions 10833-11126]
CTCACATCCTTAGAGCTGCAATATGTTTCCCCAAAACTTCTGATGTGCCGGGACCTTGAATTGGCTGTGC
CAGGAACATATGACCCCAACCAGCCAATCATTCGCATTCAGTCCATAGCACCGTCTTTGCAAGTCATCAC
ATCCAAGCAGAGGCCCCGGAAATTGACACTTATGGGCAGCAACGGACATGAGTTTGTTTTCCTTCTAAAA
GGCCATGAAGATCTGCGCCAGGATGAGCGTGTGATGCAGCTCTTCGGCCTGGTTAACACCCTTCTGGCCA
ATGACCCAACATCTCTTCGGAAAAACCTCAGCATCCAGAGATACGCTGTCATCCCTTTATCGACCAACTC
GGGCCTCATTGGCTGGGTTCCCCACTGTGACACACTGCACGCCCTCATCCGGGACTACAGGGAGAAGAAG
AAGATCCTTCTCAACATCGAGCATCGCATCATGTTGCGGATGGCTCCGGACTATGACCACTTGACTCTGA
TGCAGAAGGTGGAGGTGTTTGAGCATGCCGTCAATAATACAGCTGGGGACGACCTGGCCAAGCTGCTGTG
GCTGAAAAGCCCCAGCTCCGAGGTGTGGTTTGACCGAAGAACCAATTATACCCGTTCTTTAGCGGTCATG
TCAATGGTTGGGTATATTTTAGGCCTGGGAGATAGACACCCATCCAACCTGATGCTGGACCGTCTGAGTG
GGAAGATCCTGCACATTGACTTTGGGGACTGCTTTGAGGTTGCTATGACCCGAGAGAAGTTTCCAGAGAA
GATTCCATTTAGACTAACAAGAATGTTGACCAATGCTATGGAGGTTACAGGCCTGGATGGCAACTACAGA
ATCACATGCCACACAGTGATGGAGGTGCTGCGAGAGCACAAGGACAGTGTCATGGCCGTGCTGGAAGCCT
TTGTCTATGACCCCTTGCTGAACTGGAGGCTGATGGACACAAATACCAAAGGCAACAAGCGATCCCGAAC
GAGGACGGATTCCTACTCTGCTGGCCAGTCAGTCGAAATTTTGGACGGTGTGGAACTTGGAGAGCCAGCC
CATAAGAAAACGGGGACCACAGTGCCAGAATCTATTCATTCTTTCATTGGAGACGGTTTGGTGAAACCAG
AGGCCCTAAATAAGAAAGCTATCCAGATTATTAACAGGGTTCGAGATAAGCTCACTGGTCGGGACTTCTC
TCATGATGACACTTTGGATGTTCCAACGCAAGTTGAGCTGCTCATCAAACAAGCGACATCCCATGAAAAC
CTCTGCCAGTGCTATATTGGCTGGTGCCCTTTCTGGTAACTGGAGGCCCAGATGTGCCCATCACGTTTTT
TCTGAGGCTTTTGTACTTTAGTAAATGCTTCCACTAAACTGAAACCATGGTGAGAAAGTTTGACTTTGTT
AAATGGGGGATCCACTAGTTCTAGAGCGGCCGCTCGAGCATGCATCTAGAGGGCCCTATTCTATAGTGTC
ACCTAAATGCTAGAGCTCGCTGATCAGCCTCGACTGTGCCTTCTAGTTGCCAGCCATCTGTTGTTTGCCC
CTCCCCCGTGCCTTCCTTGACCCTGGAAGGTGCCACTCCCACTGTCCTTTCCTAATAAAATGAGGAAATT
GCATCGCATTGTCTGAGTAGGTGTCATTCTATTCTGGGGGGTGGGGTGGGGCAGGACAGCAAGGGGGAGG
ATTGGGAAGACAATAGCAGGCATGCTGGGGATGCGGTGGGCTCTATGGCTTCTGAGGCGGAAAGAACCAG
CTGGGGCTCTAGGGGGTATCCCC
[124 nt withheld, positions 12900-13023]
C
[91 nt withheld, positions 13025-13115]
A
[49 nt withheld, positions 13117-13165]
CCTTTGACGTTGGAGTCCACGTTCTTT
[37 nt withheld, positions 13193-13229]
ACCCTATCTCGGTCTATTCTTTTGA
Features (pLannotate 1.2.2; 22 found; start..end, strand, type, name):
     88..417     +  promoter       SV40 promoter: SV40 enhancer and early promoter
    484..1275    +  CDS            neo: KKA2_KLEPN - Also known as kan, nptII. Experimental evidence at protein level: Swiss-Prot protein existence level 1. Resistance to kanamycin, neomycin, paromomycin, ribostamycin, butirosin and gentamicin B. From Klebsiella pneumoniae.
   1299..1457    +  CDS            ble (fragment): BLE_KLEPN - Experimental evidence at protein level: Swiss-Prot protein existence level 1. Binding protein with a strong affinity to the bleomycin family of antibiotics. Binds to CL990; an antimitotic-antibiotic compound. From Klebsiella pneumoniae.
   1452..1573    +  polyA_signal   SV40 poly(A) signal: SV40 polyadenylation signal
   1644..1666    -  protein_bind   lac operator (fragment): The lac repressor binds to the lac operator to inhibit transcription in E. coli. This inhibition can be relieved by adding lactose or isopropyl-β-D-thiogalactopyranoside (IPTG). lac repressor encoded by lacI
   1670..1700    -  promoter       lac promoter: promoter for the E. coli lac operon
   1715..1736    -  protein_bind   CAP binding site: CAP binding activates transcription in the presence of cAMP. E. coli catabolite activator protein
   1749..1841    -  CDS            lacI (fragment): lac repressor; lacI; The lac repressor binds to the lac operator to inhibit transcription in E. coli. This inhibition can be relieved by adding lactose or isopropyl-β-D-thiogalactopyranoside (IPTG).
   2024..2612    -  rep_origin     ori: high-copy-number ColE1/pMB1/pBR322/pUC origin of replication
   2783..3643    -  CDS            AmpR: β-lactamase; bla; confers resistance to ampicillin, carbenicillin, and related antibiotics
   3644..3748    -  promoter       AmpR promoter: bla
   3807..3859    -  misc_feature   bom (fragment): basis of mobility region from pBR322
   4014..4393    +  enhancer       CMV enhancer: human cytomegalovirus immediate early enhancer
   4394..4597    +  promoter       CMV promoter: human cytomegalovirus (CMV) immediate early promoter
   4593..4626    +  LTR            5' LTR (truncated) (fragment): truncated 5' long terminal repeat (LTR) from HIV-1
   4642..4660    +  promoter       T7 promoter: promoter for bacteriophage T7 RNA polymerase
   4776..12422   +  CDS            MTOR (sequence partly withheld): MTOR_HUMAN - Also known as FRAP, FRAP1, FRAP2, RAFT1, RAPT1. Experimental evidence at protein level: Swiss-Prot protein existence level 1. Serine/threonine protein kinase which is a central regulator of cellular metabolism, growth and survival in response to hormones, growth factors, nutrients, energy and stress signals (PubMed:12087098, PubMed:12150925, PubMed:12150926, PubMed:12231510, PubMed:12718876, PubMed:14651849, PubMed:15268862, PubMed:15467718, PubMed:15545625, PubMed:15718470, PubMed:18497260, PubMed:18762023, PubMed:18925875, PubMed:20516213, PubMed:20537536, PubMed:21659604, PubMe
  12531..12559   -  misc_feature   MCS (fragment): pBluescript multiple cloning site
  12586..12604   -  promoter       SP6 promoter: promoter for bacteriophage SP6 RNA polymerase
  12630..12854   +  polyA_signal   bGH poly(A) signal: bovine growth hormone polyadenylation signal
  12858..12879   +  promoter       SV40 promoter (fragment): SV40 enhancer and early promoter
  12900..74      +  rep_origin     f1 ori (across the origin) (sequence partly withheld): f1 bacteriophage origin of replication; arrow indicates direction of (+) strand synthesis
