[The description below was written by a language model from this plasmid's Addgene catalogue record and pLannotate feature annotations shown in this document.]
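Description:
pcDNA3-FLAG-MTOR-L1460P is a mammalian expression plasmid of about 13.3 kb built on the pcDNA3 backbone. It carries the full-length human MTOR coding sequence (roughly 7.65 kb) with a leucine-to-proline substitution at residue 1460. The open reading frame sits downstream of the human cytomegalovirus immediate-early enhancer and promoter and is terminated by the bovine growth hormone polyadenylation signal, giving strong constitutive expression in transfected mammalian cells. The catalogue record lists an N-terminal FLAG epitope supplied by the backbone. The automated feature table does not annotate the tag separately, though there is unannotated space between the T7 promoter and the start of the MTOR coding sequence where it would lie. T7 and SP6 promoters flank the insert, as is standard for pcDNA3. The short hit annotated as an HIV-1 LTR fragment next to the CMV promoter is probably an annotation artefact rather than a functional viral element.

For propagation in E. coli the plasmid has a ColE1/pUC-type origin and a β-lactamase gene for ampicillin resistance. The depositor describes it as low copy, despite the origin type. An f1 origin is also present. A neomycin phosphotransferase cassette, driven by the SV40 early promoter and ended by the SV40 poly(A) signal, allows G418 selection of stably transfected mammalian cells.

The mutant was made by site-directed mutagenesis of an earlier wild-type pcDNA3-Flag mTOR plasmid, as part of a study of cancer-associated MTOR mutations. The depositor describes L1460P as an activating mutation. The construct is suited to expressing FLAG-tagged hyperactive mTOR in cultured cells, for example to compare pathway signalling or rapamycin sensitivity with the wild-type kinase, or to immunoprecipitate the tagged protein.
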