Addgene plasmid #69006: pcDNA3-FLAG-MTOR-L1460P
Purpose: activating MTOR mutation
Depositing lab: David Sabatini. Depositing organization: Whitehead Institute for Biomedical Research. Publication: A diverse array of cancer-associated MTOR mutations are hyperactivating and can predict rapamycin sensitivity. Grabiner BC, Nardi V, Birsoy K, Possemato R, Shen K, Sinha S, Jordan A, Beck AH, Sabatini DM. Cancer Discov. 2014 May;4(5):554-63. doi: 10.1158/2159-8290.CD-13-0929. Epub 2014 Mar 14. PubMed 24631838.
Backbone
  Vector backbone: pcDNA3
  Backbone size w/o insert (bp): 5400
  Total vector size (bp): 13254
  Vector type: Mammalian Expression
  Selectable markers: Neomycin (select with G418)
Growth in bacteria
  Bacterial resistance: Ampicillin, 100 μg/mL
  Growth temperature: 37°C
  Growth strain: DH5alpha
  Copy number: Low Copy
Gene/Insert
  Gene/Insert name: MTOR-L1460P (alt name: MTOR (a.k.a. FRAP, FRAP1, FRAP2, RAFT1, RAPT1)
  Species: H. sapiens (human)
  Insert size (bp): 7650
  Mutation: change Leucine 1460 to Proline
  Entrez Gene: MTOR (a.k.a. FRAP, FRAP1, FRAP2, RAFT1, RAPT1, SKS)
  Tag / fusion protein: FLAG (N terminal on backbone)
  Cloning method: Unknown
  Sequencing primers: 5′ CMV-F; 3′ BGH-rev
Resource information
  A portion of this plasmid was derived from a plasmid made by: AddGene pcDNA3-Flag mTOR wt (Plasmid #26603)
Terms and licenses: Academic/Nonprofit Terms; Industry Terms: Not Available to Industry
Depositor comments: Activating mutations in MTOR were generated using site-directed mutagenesis on AddGene plasmid 26603 pcDNA3-Flag mTOR wt deposited by Jie Chen lab Vilella-Bach et al J Biol Chem. 1999 Feb 12. 274(7):4266-72.
How to cite: pcDNA3-FLAG-MTOR-L1460P was a gift from David Sabatini (Addgene plasmid # 69006 ; http://n2t.net/addgene:69006 ; RRID:Addgene_69006)
