>Addgene plasmid #69006 | pcDNA3-FLAG-MTOR-L1460P | depositor partial sequence | sequence record 121412 | MTOR L1460P
ATGCTTGGAACCGGACCTGCCGCCGCCACCACCGCTGCCACCACATCTAGCAATGTGAGCGTCCTGCAGC
AGTTTGCCAGTGGCCTAAAGAGCCGGAATGAGGAAACCAGGGCCAAAGCCGCCAAGGAGCTCCAGCACTA
TGTCACCATGGAACTCCGAGAGATGAGTCAAGAGGAGTCTACTCGCTTCTATGACCAACTGAACCATCAC
ATTTTTGAATTGGTTTCCAGCTCAGATGCCAATGAGAGGAAAGGTGGCATCTTGGCCATAGCTAGCCTCA
TAGGAGTGGAAGGTGGGAATGCCACCCGAATTGGCAGATTTGCCAACTATCTTCGGAACCTCCTCCCCTC
CAATGACCCAGTTGTCATGGAAATGGCATCCAAGGCCATTGGCCGTCTTGCCATGGCAGGGGACACTTTT
ACCGCTGAGTACGTGGAATTTGAGGTGAAGCGAGCCCTGGAATGGCTGGGTGCTGACCGCAATGAGGGCC
GGAGACATGCAGCTGTCCTGGTTCTCCGTGAGCTGGCCATCAGCGTCCCTACCTTCTTCTTCCAGCAAGT
GCAACCCTTCTTTGACAACATTTTTGTGGCCGTGTGGGACCCCAAACAGGCCATCCGTGAGGGAGCTGTA
GCCGCCCTTCGTGCCTGTCTGATTCTCACAACCCAGCGTGAGCCGAAGGAGATGCAGAAGCCTCAGTGGT
ACAGGCACACATTTGAAGAAGCAGAGAAGGGATTTGATGAGACCTTGGCCAAAGAGAAGGGCATGAATCG
GGATGATCGGATCCATGGAGCCTTGTTGATCCTTAACGAGCTGGTCCGAATCAGCAGCATGGAGGGAGAG
CGTCTGAGAGAAGAAATGGAAGAAATCACACAGCAGCAGCTGGTACACGACAAGTACTGCAAAGATCTCA
TGGGCTTCGGAACAAAACCTCGTCACATTACCCCCTTCACCAGTTTCCAGGCTGTACAGCCCCAGCAGTC
AAATGCCTTGGTGGGGCTGCTGGGGTACAGCTCTCACCAAGGCCTCATGGGATTTGGGACCTCCCCCAGT
CCAGCTAAGTCCACCCTGGTGGAGAGCCGGTGTTGCAGAGACTTGATGGAGGAGAAATTTGATCAGGTGT
GCCAGTGGGTGCTGAAATGCAGGAATAGCAAGAACTCGCTGATCCAAATGACAATCCTTAATTTGTTGCC
CCGCTTGGCTGCATTCCGACCTTCTGCCTTCACAGATACCCAGTATCTCCAAGATACCATGAACCATGTC
CTAAGCTGTGTCAAGAAGGAGAAGGAACGTACAGCGGCCTTCCAAGCCCTGGGGCTACTTTCTGTGGCTG
TGAGGTCTGAGTTTAAGGTCTATTTGCCTCGCGTGCTGGACATCATCCGAGCGGCCCTGCCCCCAAAGGA
CTTCGCCCATAAGAGGCAGAAGGCAATGCAGGTGGACGCCACAGTCTTCACTTGCATCAGCATGCTGGCT
CGAGCAATGGGGCCAGGCATCCAGCAGGATATCAAGGAGCTGCTGGAGCCCATGCTGGCAGTGGGACTAA
GCCCTGCCCTCACTGCAGTGCTCTACGACCTGAGCCGTCAGATTCCACAGCTAAAGAAGGACATTCAAGA
TGGGCTACTGAAAATGCTGTCCCTGGTCCTTATGCACAAACCCCTTCGCCACCCAGGCATGCCCAAGGGC
CTGGCCCATCAGCTGGCCTCTCCTGGCCTCACGACCCTCCCTGAGGCCAGCGATGTGGGCAGCATCACTC
TTGCCCTCCGAACGCTTGGCAGCTTTGAATTTGAAGGCCACTCTCTGACCCAATTTGTTCGCCACTGTGC
GGATCATTTCCTGAACAGTGAGCACAAGGAGATCCGCATGGAGGCTGCCCGCACCTGCTCCCGCCTGCTC
ACACCCTCCATCCACCTCATCAGTGGCCATGCTCATGTGGTTAGCCAGACCGCAGTGCAAGTGGTGGCAG
ATGTGCTTAGCAAACTGCTCGTAGTTGGGATAACAGATCCTGACCCTGACATTCGCTACTGTGTCTTGGC
GTCCCTGGACGAGCGCTTTGATGCACACCTGGCCCAGGCGGAGAACTTGCAGGCCTTGTTTGTGGCTCTG
AATGACCAGGTGTTTGAGATCCGGGAGCTGGCCATCTGCACTGTGGGCCGACTCAGTAGCATGAACCCTG
CCTTTGTCATGCCTTTCCTGCGCAAGATGCTCATCCAGATTTTGACAGAGTTGGAGCACAGTGGGATTGG
AAGAATCAAAGAGCAGAGTGCCCGCATGCTGGGGCACCTGGTCTCCAATGCCCCCCGACTCATCCGCCCC
TACATGGAGCCTATTCTGAAGGCATTAATTTTGAAACTGAAAGATCCAGACCCTGATCCAAACCCAGGTG
TGATCAATAATGTCCTGGCAACAATAGGAGAATTGGCACAGGTTAGTGGCCTGGAAATGAGGAAATGGGT
TGATGAACTTTTTATTATCATCATGGACATGCTCCAGGATTCCTCTTTGTTGGCCAAAAGGCAGGTGGCT
CTGTGGACCCTGGGACAGTTGGTGGCCAGCACTGGCTATGTAGTAGAGCCCTACAGGAAGTACCCTACTT
TGCTTGAGGTGCTACTGAATTTTCTGAAGACTGAGCAGAACCAGGGTACACGCAGAGAGGCCATCCGTGT
GTTAGGGCTTTTAGGGGCTTTGGATCCTTACAAGCACAAAGTGAACATTGGCATGATAGACCAGTCCCGG
GATGCCTCTGCTGTCAGCCTGTCAGAATCCAAGTCAAGTCAGGATTCCTCTGACTATAGCACTAGTGAAA
TGCTGGTCAACATGGGAAACTTGCCTCTGGATGAGTTCTACCCAGCTGTGTCCATGGTGGCCCTGATGCG
GATCTTCCGAGACCAGTCACTCTCTCATCATCACACCATGGTTGTCCAGGCCATCACCTTCATCTTCAAG
TCCCTGGGACTCAAATGTGTGCAGTTCCTGCCCCAGGTCATGCCCACGTTCCTTAATGTCATTCGAGTCT
GTGATGGGGCCATCCGGGAATTTTTGTTCCAGCAGCTGGGAATGTTGGTGTCCTTTGTGAAGAGCCACAT
CAGACCTTATATGGATGAAATAGTCACCCTCATGAGAGAATTCTGGGTCATGAACACCTCAATTCAGAGC
ACGATCATTCTTCTCATTGAGCAAATTGTGGTAGCTCTTGGGGGTGAATTTAAGCTCTACCTGCCCCAGC
TGATCCCACACATGCTGCGTGTCTTCATGCATGACAACAGCCCAGGCCGCATTGTCTCTATCAAGTTACT
GGCTGCAATCCAGCTGTTTGGCGCCAACCTGGATGACTACCTGCATTTACTGCTGCCTCCTATTGTTAAG
TTGTTTGATGCCCCTGAAGCTCCACTGCCATCTCGAAAGGCAGCGCTAGAGACTGTGGACCGCCTGACGG
AGTCCCTGGATTTCACTGACTATGCCTCCCGGATCATTCACCCTATTGTTCGAACACTGGACCAGAGCCC
AGAACTGCGCTCCACAGCCATGGACACGCTGTCTTCACTTGTTTTTCAGCTGGGGAAGAAGTACCAAATT
TTCATTCCAATGGTGAATAAAGTTCTGGTGCGACACCGAATCAATCATCAGCGCTATGATGTGCTCATCT
GCAGAATTGTCAAGGGATACACACTTGCTGATGAAGAGGAGGATCCTTTGATTTACCAGCATCGGATGCT
TAGGAGTGGCCAAGGGGATGCATTGGCTAGTGGACCAGTGGAAACAGGACCCATGAAGAAACTGCACGTC
AGCACCATCAACCTCCAAAAGGCCTGGGGCGCTGCCAGGAGGGTCTCCAAAGATGACTGGCTGGAATGGC
TGAGACGGCTGAGCCTGGAGCTGCTGAAGGACTCATCATCGCCCTCCCTGCGCTCCTGCTGGGCCCTGGC
ACAGGCCTACAACCCGATGGCCAGGGATCTCTTCAATGCTGCATTTGTGTCCTGCTGGTCTGAACTGAAT
GAAGATCAACAGGATGAGCTCATCAGAAGCATCGAGTTGGCCCTCACCTCACAAGACATCGCTGAAGTCA
CACAGACCCTCTTAAACTTGGCTGAATTCATGGAACACAGTGACAAGGGCCCCCTGCCACTGAGAGATGA
CAATGGCATTGTTCTGCTGGGTGAGAGAGCTGCCAAGTGCCGAGCATATGCCAAAGCACTACACTACAAA
GAACTGGAGTTCCAGAAAGGCCCCACCCCTGCCATTCTAGAATCTCTCATCAGCATTAATAATAAGCTAC
AGCAGCCGGAGGCAGCGGCCGGAGTGTTAGAATATGCCATGAAACACTTTGGAGAGCTGGAGATCCAGGC
TACCTGGTATGAGAAACTGCACGAGTGGGAGGATGCCCCTGTGGCCTATGACAAGAAAATGGACACCAAC
AAGGACGACCCAGAGCTGATGCTGGGCCGCATGCGCTGCCTCGAGGCCTTGGGGGAATGGGGTCAACTCC
ACCAGCAGTGCTGTGAAAAGTGGACCCTGGTTAATGATGAGACCCAAGCCAAGATGGCCCGGATGGCTGC
TGCAGCTGCATGGGGTTTAGGTCAGTGGGACAGCATGGAAGAATACACCTGTATGATCCCTCGGGACACC
CATGATGGGGCATTTTATAGAGCTGTGCTGGCACTGCATCAGGACCTCTTCTCCTTGGCACAACAGTGCA
TTGACAAGGCCAGGGACCTGCTGGATGCTGAATTAACTGCAATGGCAGGAGAGAGTTACAGTCGGGCATA
TGGGGCCATGGTTTCTTGCCACATGCTGTCCGAGCTGGAGGAGGTTATCCAGTACAAACTTGTCCCCGAG
CGACGAGAGATCATCCGCCAGATCTGGTGGGAGAGACTGCAGGGCTGCCAGCGTATCGTAGAGGACTGGC
AGAAAATCCTTATGGTGCGGTCCCTTGTGGTCAGCCCTCATGAAGACATGAGAACCTGGCTCAAGTATGC
AAGCCTGTGCGGCAAGAGTGGCAGGCTGGCTCTTGCTCATAAAACTTTAGTGTTGCTCCTGGGAGTTGAT
CCGTCTCGGCAACTTGACCATCCTCTGCCAACAGTTCACCCTCAGGTGACCTATGCCTACATGAAAAACA
TGTGGAAGAGTGCCCGCAAGATCGATGCCTTCCAGCACATGCAGCATTTTGTCCAGACCATGCAGCAACA
GGCCCAGCATGCCATCGCTACTGAGGACCAGCAGCATAAGCAGGAACTGCACAAGCTCATGGCCCGATGC
TTCCTGAAACTTGGAGAGTGGCAGCTGAATCTACAGGGCATCAATGAGAGCACAATCCCCAAAGTGCTGC
AGTACTACAGCGCCGCCACAGAGCACGACCGCAGCTGGTACAAGGCCTGGCATGCGTGGGCAGTGATGAA
CTTCGAAGCTGTGCTACACTACAAACATCAGAACCAAGCCCGCGATGAGAAGAAGAAACTGCGTCATGCC
AGCGGGGCCAACATCACCAACGCCACCACTGCCGCCACCACGGCCGCCACTGCCACCACCACTGCCAGCA
CCGAGGGCAGCAACAGTGAGAGCGAGGCCGAGAGCACCGAGAACAGCCCCACCCCATCGCCGCTGCAGAA
GAAGGTCACTGAGGATCTGTCCAAAACCCTCCTGATGTACACGGTGCCTGCCGTCCAGGGCTTCTTCCGT
TCCATCTCCTTGTCACGAGGCAACAACCTCCAGGATACACTCAGAGTTCTCACCTTATGGTTTGATTATG
GTCACTGGCCAGATGTCAATGAGGCCTTAGTGGAGGGGGTGAAAGCCATCCAGATTGATACCTGGCTACA
GGTTATACCTCAGCTCATTGCAAGAATTGATACGCCCAGACCCTTGGTGGGACGTCTCATTCACCAGCTT
CTCACAGACATTGGTCGGTACCACCCCCAGGCCCTCATCTACCCACTGACAGTGGCTTCTAAGTCTACCA
CGACAGCCCGGCACAATGCAGCCAACAAGATTCTGAAGAACATGTGTGAGCACAGCAACACCCTGGTCCA
GCAGGCCATGATGGTGAGCGAGGAGCTGATCCGAGTG
[294 nt withheld, positions 6058-6351]
CTCACATCCTTAGAGCTGCAATATGTTTCCCCAAAACTTCTGATGTGCCGGGACCTTGAATTGGCTGTGC
CAGGAACATATGACCCCAACCAGCCAATCATTCGCATTCAGTCCATAGCACCGTCTTTGCAAGTCATCAC
ATCCAAGCAGAGGCCCCGGAAATTGACACTTATGGGCAGCAACGGACATGAGTTTGTTTTCCTTCTAAAA
GGCCATGAAGATCTGCGCCAGGATGAGCGTGTGATGCAGCTCTTCGGCCTGGTTAACACCCTTCTGGCCA
ATGACCCAACATCTCTTCGGAAAAACCTCAGCATCCAGAGATACGCTGTCATCCCTTTATCGACCAACTC
GGGCCTCATTGGCTGGGTTCCCCACTGTGACACACTGCACGCCCTCATCCGGGACTACAGGGAGAAGAAG
AAGATCCTTCTCAACATCGAGCATCGCATCATGTTGCGGATGGCTCCGGACTATGACCACTTGACTCTGA
TGCAGAAGGTGGAGGTGTTTGAGCATGCCGTCAATAATACAGCTGGGGACGACCTGGCCAAGCTGCTGTG
GCTGAAAAGCCCCAGCTCCGAGGTGTGGTTTGACCGAAGAACCAATTATACCCGTTCTTTAGCGGTCATG
TCAATGGTTGGGTATATTTTAGGCCTGGGAGATAGACACCCATCCAACCTGATGCTGGACCGTCTGAGTG
GGAAGATCCTGCACATTGACTTTGGGGACTGCTTTGAGGTTGCTATGACCCGAGAGAAGTTTCCAGAGAA
GATTCCATTTAGACTAACAAGAATGTTGACCAATGCTATGGAGGTTACAGGCCTGGATGGCAACTACAGA
ATCACATGCCACACAGTGATGGAGGTGCTGCGAGAGCACAAGGACAGTGTCATGGCCGTGCTGGAAGCCT
TTGTCTATGACCCCTTGCTGAACTGGAGGCTGATGGACACAAATACCAAAGGCAACAAGCGATCCCGAAC
GAGGACGGATTCCTACTCTGCTGGCCAGTCAGTCGAAATTTTGGACGGTGTGGAACTTGGAGAGCCAGCC
CATAAGAAAACGGGGACCACAGTGCCAGAATCTATTCATTCTTTCATTGGAGACGGTTTGGTGAAACCAG
AGGCCCTAAATAAGAAAGCTATCCAGATTATTAACAGGGTTCGAGATAAGCTCACTGGTCGGGACTTCTC
TCATGATGACACTTTGGATGTTCCAACGCAAGTTGAGCTGCTCATCAAACAAGCGACATCCCATGAAAAC
CTCTGCCAGTGCTATATTGGCTGGTGCCCTTTCTGGTAA
