>Addgene plasmid #69006 | pcDNA3-FLAG-MTOR-L1460P | addgene partial sequence | sequence record 133086 | CMV-F 5'-CGCAAATGGGCGGTAGGCGTG-3'
AGCAGAGCTCTCTGGCTAACTAGAGAACCCACTGCTTACTGGCTTATCGAAATTAATACGACTCACTATA
GGGAGACCCAAGCTTGGTACCGAGCTCGGATCCACTAGTAACGGCCGCCAGTGTGCTGGAATTCTGCAGA
TATCCATCACACTGGCGGCCGCCATGGATTATAAAGATGATGATGATATGCTTGGAACCGGACCTGCCGC
CGCCACCACCGCTGCCACCACATCTAGCAATGTGAGCGTCCTGCAGCAGTTTGCCAGTGGCCTAAAGAGC
CGGAATGAGGAAACCAGGGCCAAAGCCGCCAAGGAGCTCCAGCACTATGTCACCATGGAACTCCGAGAGA
TGAGTCAAGAGGAGTCTACTCGCTTCTATGACCAACTGAACCATCACATTTTTGAATTGGTTTCCAGCTC
AGATGCCAATGAGAGGAAAGGTGGCATCTTGGCCATAGCTAGCCTCATAGGAGTGGAAGGTGGGAATGCC
ACCCGAATTGGCAGATTTGCCAACTATCTTCGGAACCTCCTCCCCTCCAATGACCCAGTTGTCATGGAAA
TGGCATCCAAGGCCATTGGCCGTCTTGCCATGGCAGGGGACACTTTTACCGCTGAGTACGTGGAATTTGA
GGTGAAGCGAGCCCTGGAATGGCTGGGTGCTGACCGCAATGAGGGCCGGAGACATGCAGCTGTCCTGGTT
CTCCGTGAGCTGGCCATCAGCGTCCCTACCTTCTTCTTCCAGCAAGTGCAACCCTTCTTTGACAACATTT
TTGTGGCCGTGTGGGACCCCAAACAGGCCATCCGTGAGGGAGCTGTAGCCGCCCTTCGTGCCTGTCTGAT
TCTCACAACCCAGCGTGAGCCGAAGGAGATGCA
