>Addgene plasmid #69006 | pcDNA3-FLAG-MTOR-L1460P | addgene partial sequence | sequence record 133087 | BGH-rev 5'-TAGAAGGCACAGTCGAGG-3'
TATAGAATAGGGCCCTCTAGATGCATGCTCGAGCGGCCGCTCTAGAACTAGTGGATCCCCCATTTAACAA
AGTCAAACTTTCTCACCATGGTTTCAGTTTAGTGGAAGCATTTACTAAAGTACAAAAGCCTCAGAAAAAA
CGTGATGGGCACATCTGGGCCTCCAGTTACCAGAAAGGGCACCAGCCAATATAGCACTGGCAGAGGTTTT
CATGGGATGTCGCTTGTTTGATGAGCAGCTCAACTTGCGTTGGAACATCCAAAGTGTCATCATGAGAGAA
GTCCCGACCAGTGAGCTTATCTCGAACCCTGTTAATAATCTGGATAGCTTTCTTATTTAGGGCCTCTGGT
TTCACCAAACCGTCTCCAATGAAAGAATGAATAGATTCTGGCACTGTGGTCCCCGTTTTCTTATGGGCTG
GCTCTCCAAGTTCCACACCGTCCAAAATTTCGACTGACTGGCCAGCAGAGTAGGAATCCGTCCTCGTTCG
GGATCGCTTGTTGCCTTTGGTATTTGTGTCCATCAGCCTCCAGTTCAGCAAGGGGTCATAGACAAAGGCT
TCCAGCACGGCCATGACACTGTCCTTGTGCTCTCGCAGCACCTCCATCACTGTGTGGCATGTGATTCTGT
AGTTGCCATCCAGGCCTGTAACCTCCATAGCATTGGTCAACATTCTTGTTAGTCTAAATGGAATCTTCTC
TGGAAACTTCTCTCGGGTCATAGCAACCTCAAAGCAGTCCCCAAAGTCAATGTGCAGGATCTTCCCACTC
AGACGGTCCAGCATCAGGTTGGATGGGTGTCTATCTCCCAGGCCTAAAATATACCCAACCATTGACATGA
CCGCTAAAGAACGGGTATAATTGGTTCTTCGGTCAAACCACACCTCGGAGCTGGGGCTTTTCAGCCACAG
CAGCTTGGCCAGGTCGTCCCCAGCTGTATTATTGACGGCATGCTCAAACACCTCCACCTTCTGCATCAGA
GTCAAGTGGTCATAGTCCGGAGCCATCCGCAACATGATGCGATGCTCGATGTTGAGAAGGATCTTCTTCT
TCTCCCTGTAGTCCCGGATGAGGGCGTGCA
