>Addgene plasmid #69006 | pcDNA3-FLAG-MTOR-L1460P | addgene partial sequence | sequence record 133088 | hMTOR-F3 5'-CCTGCCACTGAGAGATGACA-3'
TGAGAGAGCTGCCAAGTGCCGAGCATATGCCAAAGCACTACACTACAAAGAACTGGAGTTCCAGAAAGGC
CCCACCCCTGCCATTCTAGAATCTCTCATCAGCATTAATAATAAGCTACAGCAGCCGGAGGCAGCGGCCG
GAGTGTTAGAATATGCCATGAAACACTTTGGAGAGCTGGAGATCCAGGCTACCTGGTATGAGAAACTGCA
CGAGTGGGAGGATGCCCCTGTGGCCTATGACAAGAAAATGGACACCAACAAGGACGACCCAGAGCTGATG
CTGGGCCGCATGCGCTGCCTCGAGGCCTTGGGGGAATGGGGTCAACTCCACCAGCAGTGCTGTGAAAAGT
GGACCCTGGTTAATGATGAGACCCAAGCCAAGATGGCCCGGATGGCTGCTGCAGCTGCATGGGGTTTAGG
TCAGTGGGACAGCATGGAAGAATACACCTGTATGATCCCTCGGGACACCCATGATGGGGCATTTTATAGA
GCTGTGCTGGCACTGCATCAGGACCTCTTCTCCTTGGCACAACAGTGCATTGACAAGGCCAGGGACCTGC
TGGATGCTGAATTAACTGCAATGGCAGGAGAGAGTTACAGTCGGGCATATGGGGCCATGGTTTCTTGCCA
CATGCTGTCCGAGCTGGAGGAGGTTATCCAGTACAAACTTGTCCCCGAGCGACGAGAGATCATCCGCCAG
ATCTGGTGGGAGAGACTGCAGGGCTGCCAGCGTATCGTAGAGGACTGGCAGAAAATCCTTATGGTGCGGT
CCCTTGTGGTCAGCCCTCATGAAGACATGAGAACCTGGCTCAAGTATGCAAGCCTGTGCGGCAAGAGTGG
CAGGCTGGCTCTTGCTCATAAAACTTTAGTGTTGCTCCTGGGAGTTGATCCGTCTCGGCAACTTGACCAT
CCTCTGCCAACAGTTCACCCTCAGGTGACCTATGCCTACATGAAAAACATGTGGAAGAGTGCCCGCAAGA
TCGATGCCTTCCAGCACATGCAGCATTTTGTCCAGACCATGCAGCAACAGGCCCAGCATGCCATCGCTAC
TGAGGACCAGCAGCATAAGCAGGAACTGCACAAGCTCATGG
